Addgene plasmid #219745: pNK115
Purpose: MoClo-compatible Level 0 promoterless vector encoding mutant of Neonothopanus nambi luciferase nnLuz_v4 codon-optimised for expression in Nicotiana benthamiana
Depositing lab: Alexander Mishin. Depositing organization: Light Bio. Publication: An improved pathway for autonomous bioluminescence imaging in eukaryotes. Shakhova ES, Karataeva TA, Markina NM, Mitiouchkina T, Palkina KA, Perfilov MM, Wood MG, Hoang TT, Hall MP, Fakhranurova LI, Alekberova AE, Malyshevskaia AK, Gorbachev DA, Bugaeva EN, Pletneva LK, Babenko VV, Boldyreva DI, Gorokhovatsky AY, Balakireva AV, Gao F, Choob VV, Encell LP, Wood KV, Yampolsky IV, Sarkisyan KS, Mishin AS. Nat Methods. 2024 Mar;21(3):406-410. doi: 10.1038/s41592-023-02152-y. Epub 2024 Jan 22. PubMed 38253843.
Backbone
  Vector backbone: Level 0-like
  Backbone size w/o insert (bp): 2247
  Vector type: Luciferase, Synthetic Biology
Growth in bacteria
  Bacterial resistance: Spectinomycin, 50 μg/mL
  Growth temperature: 37°C
  Growth strain: DH5alpha
  Copy number: High Copy
Gene/Insert
  Gene/Insert name: mutant of fungal luciferase (alt name: nnLuz_v4)
  Species: Neonothopanus nambi
  Insert size (bp): 801
  Mutation: I3S, N4T, F11L, I63T, T99P, T192S, A199P
  Cloning method: Golden Gate
  Sequencing primers: 5′ gagcgaggaagcggaagagcgccc; 3′ accattattatcatgacattaacc
Resource information
  A portion of this plasmid was derived from a plasmid made by: Synthetic
Terms and licenses: Academic/Nonprofit Terms; Industry Terms: Not Available to Industry
How to cite: pNK115 was a gift from Alexander Mishin (Addgene plasmid # 219745 ; http://n2t.net/addgene:219745 ; RRID:Addgene_219745)
