[The description below was written by a language model from this plasmid's Addgene catalogue record and pLannotate feature annotations shown in this document.]
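Description:
pNK115 is a MoClo-compatible Level 0 part plasmid, about 3.05 kb in total, that stores the coding sequence of nnLuz_v4, an engineered variant of the luciferase from the bioluminescent fungus Neonothopanus nambi. The 801 bp synthetic insert is codon-optimised for expression in Nicotiana benthamiana and carries seven substitutions relative to the wild-type enzyme (I3S, N4T, F11L, I63T, T99P, T192S, A199P). It sits in a compact "Level 0-like" backbone of roughly 2.2 kb and was installed by Golden Gate cloning. The vector is deliberately promoterless. It is not an expression construct in its own right, but a standardised building block from which the luciferase open reading frame can be released and combined with promoter, terminator and other parts into higher-level transcription units for plant or other eukaryotic hosts.

The automated feature table annotates only the backbone. It shows a high-copy ColE1/pUC-type origin of replication spanning the sequence origin, and an aadA gene that confers spectinomycin (and streptomycin) resistance, located downstream of an AmpR (bla) promoter, which matches the catalogue's spectinomycin selection in E. coli. The short integrase and gentamicin acetyltransferase fragments next to aadA are probably remnants of the resistance cassette's origin rather than functional genes, and the brief lacI fragment likewise appears to be a partial match. The luciferase insert was not recognised by the annotation tool, so its exact position and the flanking Type IIS sites and overhangs are not given in the record. The plasmid belongs to a toolkit for an improved fungal bioluminescence pathway, used for autonomous, substrate-free luminescence imaging in eukaryotes.
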