Features (pLannotate 1.2.2; 6 found; start..end, strand, type, name):
    512..561     +  CDS            lacI (fragment): lac repressor; lacI; The lac repressor binds to the lac operator to inhibit transcription in E. coli. This inhibition can be relieved by adding lactose or isopropyl-β-D-thiogalactopyranoside (IPTG).
   1503..1607    +  promoter       AmpR promoter: bla
   1598..1678    -  CDS            int (fragment): INT2_ECOLX - Protein inferred from homology: Swiss-Prot protein existence level 3. Putative integrase believed to be involved in the insertion of antibiotic resistance genes into plasmids and transposons. From Escherichia coli.
   1766..1822    +  CDS            GmR (fragment): gentamycin acetyltransferase; aacC1; confers resistance to gentamycin
   1829..2617    +  CDS            aadA: S3AD_ECOLX - Experimental evidence at protein level: Swiss-Prot protein existence level 1. Mediates bacterial resistance to the antibiotics streptomycin and spectinomycin. From Escherichia coli.
   2791..329     +  rep_origin     ori (across the origin): high-copy-number ColE1/pMB1/pBR322/pUC origin of replication
>Addgene plasmid #219745 | pNK115 | addgene full sequence | sequence record 450697 | Addgene NGS Result
GTCTTACCGGGTTGGACTCAAGACGATAGTTACCGGATAAGGCGCAGCGGTCGGGCTGAACGGGGGGTTC
GTGCACACAGCCCAGCTTGGAGCGAACGACCTACACCGAACTGAGATACCTACAGCGTGAGCTATGAGAA
AGCGCCACGCTTCCCGAAGGGAGAAAGGCGGACAGGTATCCGGTAAGCGGCAGGGTCGGAACAGGAGAGC
GCACGAGGGAGCTTCCAGGGGGAAACGCCTGGTATCTTTATAGTCCTGTCGGGTTTCGCCACCTCTGACT
TGAGCGTCGATTTTTGTGATGCTCGTCAGGGGGGCGGAGCCTATGGAAAAACGCCAGCAACGCGGCCTTT
TTACGGTTCCTGGCCTTTTGCTGGCCTTTTGCTCACATGTTCTTTCCTGCGTTATCCCCTGATTCTGTGG
ATAACCGTATTACCGCCTTTGAGTGAGCTGATACCGCTCGCCGCAGCCGAACGACCGAGCGCAGCGAGTC
AGTGAGCGAGGAAGCGGAAGAGCGCCCAATACGCAAACCGCCTCTCCCCGCGCGTTGGCCGATTCATTAA
TCACTCTGTGGTCTCAAATGAGGTCTACTATCTCTTTGTCTAGTCTCCTTGAGAGACTGAGCAAATTGTC
ATCCCGATCCATCGCAATTACCTGCGGCGTAGTCTTGGCAAGTGCAATAGCATTCCCAATTATCCGAAGA
GACTATCAAACGTTCCTTGAAGTCGGTCCGAGCTATGCCCCACAGAACTTCCGAGGCTATATCACTGTTT
GTGTCTTGTCACTTTTTAGGCAAGAGCAGAAAGGGTTGGCAATCTATGACAGGCTTCCAGAAAAGAGGCG
TTGGCTTGCCGACTTGCCGTTTCGTGAAGGGCCAAGGCCATCCATAACCTCCCACATTATACAGCGTCAG
CGTACTCAGCTGGTAGATCAAGAGTTTGCAACCAGAGAACTTATCGATAAGGTGATCCCACGTGTGCAAG
CAAGACACACAGACAAAACTTTTCTCAGTACGTCAAAATTTGAGTTTCATGCAAAGGCCATCTTCCTTCT
CCCCTCTATCCCTATTAATGATCCTCTTAACATTCCCTCACACGATACGGTAAGAAGAACCAAGCGTGAG
ATCGCTCACATGCATGATTACCATGATTGCTCTCTGCACTTGGCTCTTGCTCCTCAGGATGGTAAGGAAG
TTTTGAAGAAGGGGTGGGGCCAGCGTCACCCACTGGCCGGACCAGGAGTCCCAGGCCCTCCTACTGAGTG
GACCTTCCTTTACGCACCAAGGAACGAAGAGGAGGCCAGAGTTGTCGAGATGATAGTCGAAGCTAGTATT
GGCTACATGACTAACGATCCTGCTGGTAAGATTGTCGAAAATGCCAAAGGTTGAGACCACGAAGTGGCTC
TTCAGTGGACGAAAGGGCCTCGTGATACGCCTATTTTTATAGGTTAATGTCATGATAATAATGGTTTCTT
AGACGTCAGGTGGCACTTTTCGGGGAAATGTGCGCGGAACCCCTATTTGTTTATTTTTCTAAATACATTC
AAATATGTATCCGCTCATGAGACAATAACCCTGATAAATGCTTCAATAATATTGAAAAAGGAAGAGTATG
CGCTCACGCAACTGGTCCAGAACCTTGACCGAACGCAGCGGTGGTAACGGCGCAGTGGCGGTTTTCATGG
CTTGTTATGACTGTTTTTTTTTGGGGTACAGTCTATGCCTCGGGCATCCAAGCAGCAAGCGCGTTACGCC
GTGGGTCGATGTTTGATGTTATGGAGCAGCAACGATGTTACGCAGCAGGGCAGTCGCCCTAAAACAAAGT
TAAACATCATGAGGGAAGCGGTGATCGCCGAAGTATCGACTCAACTATCAGAGGTAGTTGGCGTCATCGA
GCGCCATCTCGAACCGACGTTGCTGGCCGTACATTTGTACGGCTCCGCAGTGGATGGCGGCCTGAAGCCA
CACAGCGATATTGATTTGCTGGTTACGGTGACCGTAAGGCTTGATGAAACAACGCGGCGAGCTTTGATCA
ACGACCTTTTGGAAACTTCGGCTTCCCCTGGAGAGAGCGAGATTCTCCGCGCTGTAGAAGTCACCATTGT
TGTGCACGACGACATCATTCCGTGGCGTTATCCAGCTAAGCGCGAACTGCAATTTGGAGAATGGCAGCGC
AATGACATTCTTGCAGGTATCTTCGAGCCAGCCACGATCGACATTGATCTGGCTATCTTGCTGACAAAAG
CAAGAGAACATAGCGTTGCCTTGGTAGGTCCAGCGGCGGAGGAACTCTTTGATCCGGTTCCTGAACAGGA
TCTATTTGAGGCGCTAAATGAAACCTTAACGCTATGGAACTCGCCGCCCGACTGGGCTGGCGATGAGCGA
AATGTAGTGCTTACGTTGTCCCGCATTTGGTACAGCGCAGTAACCGGCAAAATCGCGCCGAAGGATGTCG
CTGCCGACTGGGCAATGGAGCGCCTGCCGGCCCAGTATCAGCCCGTCATACTTGAAGCTAGACAGGCTTA
TCTTGGACAAGAAGAAGATCGCTTGGCCTCGCGCGCAGATCAGTTGGAAGAATTTGTCCATTACGTAAAA
GGCGAGATCACCAAGGTAGTCGGCAAATAACTGTCAGACCAAGTTTACTCATATATACTTTAGATTGATT
TAAAACTTCATTTTTAATTTAAAAGGATCTAGGTGAAGATCCTTTTTGATAATCTCATGACCAAAATCCC
TTAACGTGAGTTTTCGTTCCACTGAGCGTCAGACCCCGTAGAAAAGATCAAAGGATCTTCTTGAGATCCT
TTTTTTCTGCGCGTAATCTGCTGCTTGCAAACAAAAAAACCACCGCTACCAGCGGTGGTTTGTTTGCCGG
ATCAAGAGCTACCAACTCTTTTTCCGAAGGTAACTGGCTTCAGCAGAGCGCAGATACCAAATACTGTTCT
TCTAGTGTAGCCGTAGTTAGGCCACCACTTCAAGAACTCTGTAGCACCGCCTACATACCTCGCTCTGCTA
ATCCTGTTACCAGTGGCTGCTGCCAGTGGCGATAAGTCGT
